>Addgene plasmid #46929 | LZRSMS-GFP-hFJX1-Flag | addgene partial sequence | sequence record 77948 | hFJX1-F  5'-GGACAAGTATAACGAGCCGC-3'
CGAGCGGACCGCGCGGCGCGTCCTGGAGCTGCACCGCGGACAGGACGCCGCGGCCCGGCTGCTGCGCCTC
TACCGGCGCCACGAGCCTCGCTTCCCCGAGCTGGCCGCCCTTGCAGACCCCCACGCTCAGCTGCTACAGC
GCCGCCTCGACTTCCTCGCCAAGCACATTTTGCACTGTAAGGCCAAGTACGGCCGCCGGTCTGGGACTCT
CGAGGATTACAAGGATGACGACGATAAGTAGGGCCCGGTACCTTAATCGCAGCGCTGGCCGGTCCGGCCC
TGCAGACTTAACCGGATCCGCCCCTCTCCCTCCCCCCCCCCTAA
