[The description below was written by a language model from this plasmid's Addgene catalogue record.]
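Description:
LZRSMS-GFP-hFJX1-Flag is a retroviral mammalian expression plasmid built on the LZRS-MS-GFP backbone (about 12.8 kb without insert). It is propagated in E. coli under ampicillin selection; the copy number is recorded as unknown, and the record does not list the bacterial origin of replication or any mammalian selection marker. No feature table accompanies the entry, so individual backbone elements such as the long terminal repeats, packaging signal and the arrangement linking the gene of interest to GFP are not documented. In retroviral vectors of this general type, the LTRs flank the region that is packaged into virions and integrated into the target-cell genome, and the 5′ LTR commonly drives transcription. However, the promoter actually used here is not stated.

The payload is the human FJX1 gene (four jointed box 1), an insert of roughly 1.5 kb carrying a C-terminal FLAG epitope tag. It was introduced by restriction cloning between an EcoRI site at the 5′ end, which is retained, and an Sgf1 site at the 3′ end, which was destroyed during cloning. The stated purpose is retroviral expression of FJX1-FLAG together with GFP. The GFP supplied by the backbone serves as a fluorescent marker for identifying or sorting transduced cells, while the FLAG tag allows detection or immunoprecipitation of the FJX1 protein with anti-FLAG antibodies. The construct is therefore suited to producing retrovirus in packaging cells and stably delivering tagged human FJX1 into mammalian cells for gain-of-function studies.
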