Addgene plasmid #46929: LZRSMS-GFP-hFJX1-Flag
Purpose: retroviral expression of FJX1-FLAG and GFP
Depositing lab: R.D. Beauchamp & Natasha Deane. Depositing organization: Vanderbilt University.
Backbone
  Vector backbone: LZRS-MS-GFP
  Backbone size w/o insert (bp): 12800
  Vector type: Mammalian Expression, Retroviral
Growth in bacteria
  Bacterial resistance: Ampicillin, 100 μg/mL
  Growth temperature: 37°C
  Growth strain: DH5alpha
  Copy number: Unknown
Gene/Insert
  Gene/Insert name: FJX1 (alt name: four jointed box 1)
  Species: H. sapiens (human)
  Insert size (bp): 1500
  Entrez Gene: FJX1
  Tag / fusion protein: FLAG (C terminal on insert)
  Cloning method: Restriction Enzyme; 5′ cloning site EcoRI (not destroyed); 3′ cloning site Sgf1 (destroyed during cloning)
  Sequencing primers: 5′ na
Terms and licenses: Academic/Nonprofit Terms; Industry Terms: Not Available to Industry
How to cite: LZRSMS-GFP-hFJX1-Flag was a gift from R.D. Beauchamp & Natasha Deane (Addgene plasmid # 46929 ; http://n2t.net/addgene:46929 ; RRID:Addgene_46929)
